>Addgene plasmid #120832 | pcDNA3.2/NS5-YFP-NLS-mut | depositor full sequence | sequence record 229603 | pcDNA3.2/NS5-YFP-NLS-mut sequence 9045 bps
GACGGATCGGGAGATCTCCCGATCCCCTATGGTCGACTCTCAGTACAATCTGCTCTGATGCCGCATAGTT
AAGCCAGTATCTGCTCCCTGCTTGTGTGTTGGAGGTCGCTGAGTAGTGCGCGAGCAAAATTTAAGCTACA
ACAAGGCAAGGCTTGACCGACAATTGCATGAAGAATCTGCTTAGGGTTAGGCGTTTTGCGCTGCTTCGCG
ATGTACGGGCCAGATATACGCGTTGACATTGATTATTGACTAGTTATTAATAGTAATCAATTACGGGGTC
ATTAGTTCATAGCCCATATATGGAGTTCCGCGTTACATAACTTACGGTAAATGGCCCGCCTGGCTGACCG
CCCAACGACCCCCGCCCATTGACGTCAATAATGACGTATGTTCCCATAGTAACGCCAATAGGGACTTTCC
ATTGACGTCAATGGGTGGACTATTTACGGTAAACTGCCCACTTGGCAGTACATCAAGTGTATCATATGCC
AAGTACGCCCCCTATTGACGTCAATGACGGTAAATGGCCCGCCTGGCATTATGCCCAGTACATGACCTTA
TGGGACTTTCCTACTTGGCAGTACATCTACGTATTAGTCATCGCTATTACCATGGTGATGCGGTTTTGGC
AGTACATCAATGGGCGTGGATAGCGGTTTGACTCACGGGGATTTCCAAGTCTCCACCCCATTGACGTCAA
TGGGAGTTTGTTTTGGCACCAAAATCAACGGGACTTTCCAAAATGTCGTAACAACTCCGCCCCATTGACG
CAAATGGGCGGTAGGCGTGTACGGTGGGAGGTCTATATAAGCAGAGCTCTCTGGCTAACTAGAGAACCCA
CTGCTTACTGGCTTATCGAAATTAATACGACTCACTATAGGGAGACCCAAGCTGGCTAGTTAAGCTATCA
ACAAGTTTGTACAAAAAAGCAGGCTCCGAATTCGCCCTTAGGAGGACAGCTATGGGGGGTGGAACAGGAG
AGACCCTGGGAGAGAAATGGAAGGCCCGCTTGAACCAGATGTCGGCCCTGGAGTTCTACTCCTACAAAAA
GTCAGGCATCACCGAGGTGTGCAGAGAAGAGGCCCGCCGCGCCCTCAAGGATGGTGTGGCAACGGGAGGC
CATGCTGTGTCCCGAGGAAGTGCAAAGCTGAGATGGTTGGTGGAGCGGGGATACCTGCAGCCCTATGGAA
AGGTCATTGATCTTGGATGTGGCAGAGGGGGCTGGAGTTACTACGCCGCCACCATCCGCAAAGTTCAAGA
AGTGAAAGGATACACAAAAGGAGGCCCTGGTCATGAAGAACCCGTGTTGGTGCAAAGCTATGGGTGGAAC
ATAGTCCGTCTTAAGAGTGGGGTGGACGTCTTTCATATGGCGGCTGAGCCGTGTGACACGTTGCTGTGTG
ACATAGGTGAGTCATCATCTAGTCCTGAAGTGGAAGAAGCACGGACGCTCAGAGTCCTCTCCATGGTGGG
GGATTGGCTTGAAAAAAGACCAGGAGCCTTTTGTATAAAAGTGTTGTGCCCATACACCAGCACTATGATG
GAAACCCTGGAGCGACTGCAGCGTAGGTATGGGGGAGGACTGGTCAGAGTGCCACTCTCCCGCAACTCTA
CACATGAGATGTACTGGGTCTCTGGAGCGAAAAGCAACACCATAAAAAGTGTGTCCACCACGAGCCAGCT
CCTCTTGGGGCGCATGGACGGGCCTAGGAGGCCAGTGAAATATGAGGAGGATGTGAATCTCGGCTCTGGC
ACGCGGGCTGTGGTAAGCTGCGCTGAAGCTCCCAACATGAAGATCATTGGTAACCGCATTGAAAGGATCC
GCAGTGAGCACGCGGAAACGTGGTTCTTTGACGAGAACCACCCATATAGGACATGGGCTTACCATGGAAG
CTATGAGGCCCCCACACAAGGGTCAGCGTCCTCTCTAATAAACGGGGTTGTCAGGCTCCTGTCAAAACCC
TGGGATGTGGTGACTGGAGTCACAGGAATAGCCATGACCGACACCACACCGTATGGTCAGCAAAGAGTTT
TCAAGGAAAAAGTGGACACTAGGGTGCCAGACCCCCAAGAAGGCACTGCTGCGGTTATGAGCATGGTCTC
TTCCTGGTTGTGGAAAGAGCTAGGCGCAGCCGCACGGCCACGAGTCTGTACCAAAGAAGAGTTCATCAAC
AAGGTTCGTAGCAATGCAGCATTAGGGGCAATATTTGAAGAGGAAAAAGAGTGGAAGACTGCAGTGGAAG
CTGTGAACGATCCAAGGTTCTGGGCTCTAGTGGACAAGGAAAGAGAGCACCACCTGAGAGGAGAGTGCCA
GAGTTGTGTGTACAACATGATGGGAAAAAGAGAAAAGAAACAAGGGGAATTTGGAAAGGCCAAGGGCAGC
CGCGCCATCTGGTATATGTGGCTAGGGGCTAGATTTCTAGAGTTCGAAGCCCTTGGATTCTTGAACGAGG
ATCACTGGATGGGGAGAGAGAACTCAGGAGGTGGTGTTGAAGGGCTGGGATTACAAAGACTCGGATATGT
CCTAGAAGAGATGAGTCGCATACCAGGAGGAAGGATGTATGCAGATGACACTGCTGGCTGGGACACCCGC
ATCAGCAGGTTCGATCTGGAGAATGAAGCTCTAATCACCAACCAAATGGAGAAAGGGCATAGGGCCTTGG
CATTGGCCATAATCAAGTACACATACCAAAACAAAGTGGTAAAGGTCCTTAGACCAGCTGAAAAAGGGAA
AACAGTTATGGACATTATTTCGAGACAAGACCAAAGGGGGAGCGGACAAGTTGTCACTTACGCTCTTAAC
ACATTTACCAACCTAGTGGTGCAACTCATTCGGAATATGGAGGCTGAGGAAGTTCTAGAGATGCAAGACT
TGTGGCTGCTGCGGAGGTCAGAGAAAGTGACCAACTGGTTGCAGAGCAACGGATGGGATAGGCTCAAACG
AATGGCAGTCAGTGGAGATGATTGCGTTGTGAAGCCAATTGATGATAGGTTTGCACATGCCCTCAGGTTC
TTGAATGATATGGGAAAAGTTAGGAAGGACACACAAGAGTGGAAACCCTCAACTGGATGGGACAACTGGG
AAGAAGTTCCGTTTTGCTCCCACCACTTCAACAAGCTCCATCTCAAGGACGGGAGGTCCATTGTGGTTCC
CTGCCGCCACCAAGATGAACTGATTGGCCGGGCCCGCGTCTCTCCAGGGGCGGGATGGAGCATCCGGGAG
ACTGCTTGCCTAGCAAAATCATATGCGCAAATGTGGCAGCTCCTTTATTTCCACAGAAGGGACCTCCGAC
TGATGGCCAATGCCATTTGTTCATCTGTGCCAGTTGACTGGGTTCCAACTGGGAGAACTACCTGGTCAAT
CCATGGAAAGGGAGAATGGATGACCACTGAAGACATGCTTGTGGTGTGGAACAGAGTGTGGATTGAGGAG
AACGACCACATGGAAGACAAGACCCCAGTTACGAAATGGACAGACATTCCCTATTTGGGAAAAAGGGAAG
ACTTGTGGTGTGGATCTCTCATAGGGCACAGACCGCGCACCACCTGGGCTGAGAACATTAAAAACACAGT
CAACATGGTGCGCAGGATCATAGGTGATGAAGAAAAGTACATGGACTACCTATCCACCCAAGTTCGCTAC
TTGGGTGAAGAAGGGTCTACACCTGGAGTGCTGAAGGGCGAATTCGACCCAGCTTTCTTGTACAAAGTGG
TTGATATCCAGCACAGTGGCGGCCGCTCGAGTCTAGAGGGGCCGCGGTTCGAAGTGAGCAAGGGCGAGGA
GCTGTTCACCGGGGTGGTGCCCATCCTGGTCGAGCTGGACGGCGACGTAAACGGCCACAAGTTCAGCGTG
TCCGGCGAGGGCGAGGGCGATGCCACCTACGGCAAGCTGACCCTGAAGTTCATCTGCACCACCGGCAAGC
TGCCCGTGCCCTGGCCCACCCTCGTGACCACCTTCGGCTACGGCCTGCAGTGCTTCGCCCGCTACCCCGA
CCACATGAAGCAGCACGACTTCTTCAAGTCCGCCATGCCCGAAGGCTACGTCCAGGAGCGCACCATCTTC
TTCAAGGACGACGGCAACTACAAGACCCGCGCCGAGGTGAAGTTCGAGGGCGACACCCTGGTGAACCGCA
TCGAGCTGAAGGGCATCGACTTCAAGGAGGACGGCAACATCCTGGGGCACAAGCTGGAGTACAACTACAA
CAGCCACAACGTCTATATCATGGCCGACAAGCAGAAGAACGGCATCAAGGTGAACTTCAAGATCCGCCAC
AACATCGAGGACGGCAGCGTGCAGCTCGCCGACCACTACCAGCAGAACACCCCCATCGGCGACGGCCCCG
TGCTGCTGCCCGACAACCACTACCTGAGCTACCAGTCCGCCCTGAGCAAAGACCCCAACGAGAAGCGCGA
TCACATGGTCCTGCTGGAGTTCGTGACCGCCGCCGGGATCACTCTCGGCATGGACGAGCTGAAGGGCGAA
TTCGACCCAGCTTTCTTGTACAAAGTGGTTGATCTAGAGGGCCCGCGGTTCGAAGGTAAGCCTATCCCTA
ACCCTCTCCTCGGTCTCGATTCTACGCGTACCGGTTAGTAATGAGTTTAAACGGGGGAGGCTAACTGAAA
CACGGAAGGAGACAATACCGGAAGGAACCCGCGCTATGACGGCAATAAAAAGACAGAATAAAACGCACGG
GTGTTGGGTCGTTTGTTCATAAACGCGGGGTTCGGTCCCAGGGCTGGCACTCTGTCGATACCCCACCGAG
ACCCCATTGGGGCCAATACGCCCGCGTTTCTTCCTTTTCCCCACCCCACCCCCCAAGTTCGGGTGAAGGC
CCAGGGCTCGCAGCCAACGTCGGGGCGGCAGGCCCTGCCATAGCAGATCTGCGCAGCTGGGGCTCTAGGG
GGTATCCCC
[124 nt withheld, positions 4910-5033]
C
[32 nt withheld, positions 5035-5066]
CA
[57 nt withheld, positions 5069-5125]
A
[49 nt withheld, positions 5127-5175]
CCTTTGACGTTGGAGTCCACGTTCTTT
[37 nt withheld, positions 5203-5239]
ACCCTATCTCGGTCTATTCTTTTGATTTATAAGGGATTTTGGGGATTTCGGCCTATTGGTTAAAAAATGA
GCTGATTTAACAAAAATTTAACGCGAATTAATTCTGTGGAATGTGTGTCAGTTAGGGTGTGGAAAGTCCC
CAGGCTCCCCAGCAGGCAGAAGTATGCAAAGCATGCATCTCAATTAGTCAGCAACCAGGTGTGGAAAGTC
CCCAGGCTCCCCAGCAGGCAGAAGTATGCAAAGCATGCATCTCAATTAGTCAGCAACCATAGTCCCGCCC
CTAACTCCGCCCATCCCGCCCCTAACTCCGCCCAGTTCCGCCCATTCTCCGCCCCATGGCTGACTAATTT
TTTTTATTTATGCAGAGGCCGAGGCCGCCTCTGCCTCTGAGCTATTCCAGAAGTAGTGAGGAGGCTTTTT
TGGAGGCCTAGGCTTTTGCAAAAAGCTCCCGGGAGCTTGTATATCCATTTTCGGATCTGATCAAGAGACA
GGATGAGGATCGTTTCGCATGATTGAACAAGATGGATTGCACGCAGGTTCTCCGGCCGCTTGGGTGGAGA
GGCTATTCGGCTATGACTGGGCACAACAGACAATCGGCTGCTCTGATGCCGCCGTGTTCCGGCTGTCAGC
GCAGGGGCGCCCGGTTCTTTTTGTCAAGACCGACCTGTCCGGTGCCCTGAATGAACTGCAGGACGAGGCA
GCGCGGCTATCGTGGCTGGCCACGACGGGCGTTCCTTGCGCAGCTGTGCTCGACGTTGTCACTGAAGCGG
GAAGGGACTGGCTGCTATTGGGCGAAGTGCCGGGGCAGGATCTCCTGTCATCTCACCTTGCTCCTGCCGA
GAAAGTATCCATCATGGCTGATGCAATGCGGCGGCTGCATACGCTTGATCCGGCTACCTGCCCATTCGAC
CACCAAGCGAAACATCGCATCGAGCGAGCACGTACTCGGATGGAAGCCGGTCTTGTCGATCAGGATGATC
TGGACGAAGAGCATCAGGGGCTCGCGCCAGCCGAACTGTTCGCCAGGCTCAAGGCGCGCATGCCCGACGG
CGAGGATCTCGTCGTGACCCATGGCGATGCCTGCTTGCCGAATATCATGGTGGAAAATGGCCGCTTTTCT
GGATTCATCGACTGTGGCCGGCTGGGTGTGGCGGACCGCTATCAGGACATAGCGTTGGCTACCCGTGATA
TTGCTGAAGAGCTTGGCGGCGAATGGGCTGACCGCTTCCTCGTGCTTTACGGTATCGCCGCTCCCGATTC
GCAGCGCATCGCCTTCTATCGCCTTCTTGACGAGTTCTTCTGAGCGGGACTCTGGGGTTCGCGAAATGAC
CGACCAAGCGACGCCCAACCTGCCATCACGAGATTTCGATTCCACCGCCGCCTTCTATGAAAGGTTGGGC
TTCGGAATCGTTTTCCGGGACGCCGGCTGGATGATCCTCCAGCGCGGGGATCTCATGCTGGAGTTCTTCG
CCCACCCCAACTTGTTTATTGCAGCTTATAATGGTTACAAATAAAGCAATAGCATCACAAATTTCACAAA
TAAAGCATTTTTTTCACTGCATTCTAGTTGTGGTTTGTCCAAACTCATCAATGTATCTTATCATGTCTGT
ATACCGTCGACCTCTAGCTAGAGCTTGGCGTAATCATGGTCATAGCTGTTTCCTGTGTGAAATTGTTATC
CGCTCACAATTCCACACAACATACGAGCCGGAAGCATAAAGTGTAAAGCCTGGGGTGCCTAATGAGTGAG
CTAACTCACATTAATTGCGTTGCGCTCACTGCCCGCTTTCCAGTCGGGAAACCTGTCGTGCCAGCTGCAT
TAATGAATCGGCCAACGCGCGGGGAGAGGCGGTTTGCGTATTGGGCGCTCTTCCGCTTCCTCGCTCACTG
ACTCGCTGCGCTCGGTCGTTCGGCTGCGGCGAGCGGTATCAGCTCACTCAAAGGCGGTAATACGGTTATC
CACAGAATCAGGGGATAACGCAGGAAAGAACATGTGAGCAAAAGGCCAGCAAAAGGCCAGGAACCGTAAA
AAGGCCGCGTTGCTGGCGTTTTTCCATAGGCTCCGCCCCCCTGACGAGCATCACAAAAATCGACGCTCAA
GTCAGAGGTGGCGAAACCCGACAGGACTATAAAGATACCAGGCGTTTCCCCCTGGAAGCTCCCTCGTGCG
CTCTCCTGTTCCGACCCTGCCGCTTACCGGATACCTGTCCGCCTTTCTCCCTTCGGGAAGCGTGGCGCTT
TCTCAATGCTCACGCTGTAGGTATCTCAGTTCGGTGTAGGTCGTTCGCTCCAAGCTGGGCTGTGTGCACG
AACCCCCCGTTCAGCCCGACCGCTGCGCCTTATCCGGTAACTATCGTCTTGAGTCCAACCCGGTAAGACA
CGACTTATCGCCACTGGCAGCAGCCACTGGTAACAGGATTAGCAGAGCGAGGTATGTAGGCGGTGCTACA
GAGTTCTTGAAGTGGTGGCCTAACTACGGCTACACTAGAAGGACAGTATTTGGTATCTGCGCTCTGCTGA
AGCCAGTTACCTTCGGAAAAAGAGTTGGTAGCTCTTGATCCGGCAAACAAACCACCGCTGGTAGCGGTGG
TTTTTTTGTTTGCAAGCAGCAGATTACGCGCAGAAAAAAAGGATCTCAAGAAGATCCTTTGATCTTTTCT
ACGGGGTCTGACGCTCAGTGGAACGAAAACTCACGTTAAGGGATTTTGGTCATGAGATTATCAAAAAGGA
TCTTCACCTAGATCCTTTTAAATTAAAAATGAAGTTTTAAATCAATCTAAAGTATATATGAGTAAACTTG
GTCTGACAGTTACCAATGCTTAATCAGTGAGGCACCTATCTCAGCGATCTGTCTATTTCGTTCATCCATA
GTTGCCTGACTCCCCGTCGTGTAGATAACTACGATACGGGAGGGCTTACCATCTGGCCCCAGTGCTGCAA
TGATACCGCGAGACCCACGCTCACCGGCTCCAGATTTATCAGCAATAAACCAGCCAGCCGGAAGGGCCGA
GCGCAGAAGTGGTCCTGCAACTTTATCCGCCTCCATCCAGTCTATTAATTGTTGCCGGGAAGCTAGAGTA
AGTAGTTCGCCAGTTAATAGTTTGCGCAACGTTGTTGCCATTGCTACAGGCATCGTGGTGTCACGCTCGT
CGTTTGGTATGGCTTCATTCAGCTCCGGTTCCCAACGATCAAGGCGAGTTACATGATCCCCCATGTTGTG
CAAAAAAGCGGTTAGCTCCTTCGGTCCTCCGATCGTTGTCAGAAGTAAGTTGGCCGCAGTGTTATCACTC
ATGGTTATGGCAGCACTGCATAATTCTCTTACTGTCATGCCATCCGTAAGATGCTTTTCTGTGACTGGTG
AGTACTCAACCAAGTCATTCTGAGAATAGTGTATGCGGCGACCGAGTTGCTCTTGCCCGGCGTCAATACG
GGATAATACCGCGCCACATAGCAGAACTTTAAAAGTGCTCATCATTGGAAAACGTTCTTCGGGGCGAAAA
CTCTCAAGGATCTTACCGCTGTTGAGATCCAGTTCGATGTAACCCACTCGTGCACCCAACTGATCTTCAG
CATCTTTTACTTTCACCAGCGTTTCTGGGTGAGCAAAAACAGGAAGGCAAAATGCCGCAAAAAAGGGAAT
AAGGGCGACACGGAAATGTTGAATACTCATACTCTTCCTTTTTCAATATTATTGAAGCATTTATCAGGGT
TATTGTCTCATGAGCGGATACATATTTGAATGTATTTAGAAAAATAAACAAATAGGGGTTCCGCGCACAT
TTCCCCGAAAAGTGCCACCTGACGTC
Features (pLannotate 1.2.2; 25 found; start..end, strand, type, name):
     36..80      -  misc_feature   bom (fragment): basis of mobility region from pBR322
    235..614     +  enhancer       CMV enhancer: human cytomegalovirus immediate early enhancer
    615..818     +  promoter       CMV promoter: human cytomegalovirus (CMV) immediate early promoter
    814..847     +  LTR            5' LTR (truncated) (fragment): truncated 5' long terminal repeat (LTR) from HIV-1
    863..881     +  promoter       T7 promoter: promoter for bacteriophage T7 RNA polymerase
    911..935     +  protein_bind   attB1: mutant version of attB; recombination site for the Gateway® BP reaction BP Clonase™
    965..3673    +  CDS            POLG_ZIKVF (fragment): Experimental evidence at protein level: Swiss-Prot protein existence level 1. [RNA-directed RNA polymerase NS5]: Replicates the viral (+) and (-) RNA genome, and performs the capping of genomes in the cytoplasm (PubMed:30951555). Methylates viral RNA cap at guanine N-7 and ribose 2'-O positions. Once sufficient NS5 is expressed, binds to the cap-proximal structure and inhibits further translation of the viral genome (By similarity). Besides its role in RNA genome replication, also prevents the establishment of a cellular antiviral state by blocking the interferon-alpha/beta (IFN-alpha/beta) si
   3687..3711    -  protein_bind   attB2: mutant version of attB; recombination site for the Gateway® BP reaction BP Clonase™
   3764..4471    +  CDS            EYFP: EYFP is a basic (constitutively fluorescent) green/yellow fluorescent protein published in 1996, derived from Aequorea victoria. It is reported to be a very rapidly-maturing weak dimer with high acid sensitivity.
   4485..4509    -  protein_bind   attB2: mutant version of attB; recombination site for the Gateway® BP reaction BP Clonase™
   4535..4576    +  CDS            V5 tag: epitope tag from simian virus 5
   4660..4708    +  polyA_signal   HSV TK poly(A) signal: herpes simplex virus thymidine kinase polyadenylation signal (Cole and Stacy, 1985)
   4799..4815    -  polyA_signal   bGH poly(A) signal (fragment): bovine growth hormone polyadenylation signal
   4910..5338    +  rep_origin     f1 ori (sequence partly withheld): f1 bacteriophage origin of replication; arrow indicates direction of (+) strand synthesis
   5352..5681    +  promoter       SV40 promoter: SV40 enhancer and early promoter
   5748..6539    +  CDS            neo: KKA2_KLEPN - Also known as kan, nptII. Experimental evidence at protein level: Swiss-Prot protein existence level 1. Resistance to kanamycin, neomycin, paromomycin, ribostamycin, butirosin and gentamicin B. From Klebsiella pneumoniae.
   6565..6723    +  CDS            ble (fragment): BLE_KLEPN - Experimental evidence at protein level: Swiss-Prot protein existence level 1. Binding protein with a strong affinity to the bleomycin family of antibiotics. Binds to CL990; an antimitotic-antibiotic compound. From Klebsiella pneumoniae.
   6718..6839    +  polyA_signal   SV40 poly(A) signal: SV40 polyadenylation signal
   6912..6928    -  protein_bind   lac operator: The lac repressor binds to the lac operator to inhibit transcription in E. coli. This inhibition can be relieved by adding lactose or isopropyl-β-D-thiogalactopyranoside (IPTG). lac repressor encoded by lacI
   6936..6966    -  promoter       lac promoter: promoter for the E. coli lac operon
   6981..7002    -  protein_bind   CAP binding site: CAP binding activates transcription in the presence of cAMP. E. coli catabolite activator protein
   7015..7107    -  CDS            lacI (fragment): lac repressor; lacI; The lac repressor binds to the lac operator to inhibit transcription in E. coli. This inhibition can be relieved by adding lactose or isopropyl-β-D-thiogalactopyranoside (IPTG).
   7290..7878    -  rep_origin     ori: high-copy-number ColE1/pMB1/pBR322/pUC origin of replication
   8049..8909    -  CDS            AmpR: β-lactamase; bla; confers resistance to ampicillin, carbenicillin, and related antibiotics
   8910..9014    -  promoter       AmpR promoter: bla
