>Addgene plasmid #120832 | pcDNA3.2/NS5-YFP-NLS-mut | addgene full sequence | sequence record 234598 | Addgene NGS Result
GTGATGCGGTTTTGGCAGTACATCAATGGGCGTGGATAGCGGTTTGACTCACGGGGATTTCCAAGTCTCC
ACCCCATTGACGTCAATGGGAGTTTGTTTTGGCACCAAAATCAACGGGACTTTCCAAAATGTCGTAACAA
CTCCGCCCCATTGACGCAAATGGGCGGTAGGCGTGTACGGTGGGAGGTCTATATAAGCAGAGCTCTCTGG
CTAACTAGAGAACCCACTGCTTACTGGCTTATCGAAATTAATACGACTCACTATAGGGAGACCCAAGCTG
GCTAGTTAAGCTATCAACAAGTTTGTACAAAAAAGCAGGCTCCGAATTCGCCCTTAGGAGGACAGCTATG
GGGGGTGGAACAGGAGAGACCCTGGGAGAGAAATGGAAGGCCCGCTTGAACCAGATGTCGGCCCTGGAGT
TCTACTCCTACAAAAAGTCAGGCATCACCGAGGTGTGCAGAGAAGAGGCCCGCCGCGCCCTCAAGGATGG
TGTGGCAACGGGAGGCCATGCTGTGTCCCGAGGAAGTGCAAAGCTGAGATGGTTGGTGGAGCGGGGATAC
CTGCAGCCCTATGGAAAGGTCATTGATCTTGGATGTGGCAGAGGGGGCTGGAGTTACTACGCCGCCACCA
TCCGCAAAGTTCAAGAAGTGAAAGGATACACAAAAGGAGGCCCTGGTCATGAAGAACCCGTGTTGGTGCA
AAGCTATGGGTGGAACATAGTCCGTCTTAAGAGTGGGGTGGACGTCTTTCATATGGCGGCTGAGCCGTGT
GACACGTTGCTGTGTGACATAGGTGAGTCATCATCTAGTCCTGAAGTGGAAGAAGCACGGACGCTCAGAG
TCCTCTCCATGGTGGGGGATTGGCTTGAAAAAAGACCAGGAGCCTTTTGTATAAAAGTGTTGTGCCCATA
CACCAGCACTATGATGGAAACCCTGGAGCGACTGCAGCGTAGGTATGGGGGAGGACTGGTCAGAGTGCCA
CTCTCCCGCAACTCTACACATGAGATGTACTGGGTCTCTGGAGCGAAAAGCAACACCATAAAAAGTGTGT
CCACCACGAGCCAGCTCCTCTTGGGGCGCATGGACGGGCCTAGGAGGCCAGTGAAATATGAGGAGGATGT
GAATCTCGGCTCTGGCACGCGGGCTGTGGTAAGCTGCGCTGAAGCTCCCAACATGAAGATCATTGGTAAC
CGCATTGAAAGGATCCGCAGTGAGCACGCGGAAACGTGGTTCTTTGACGAGAACCACCCATATAGGACAT
GGGCTTACCATGGAAGCTATGAGGCCCCCACACAAGGGTCAGCGTCCTCTCTAATAAACGGGGTTGTCAG
GCTCCTGTCAAAACCCTGGGATGTGGTGACTGGAGTCACAGGAATAGCCATGACCGACACCACACCGTAT
GGTCAGCAAAGAGTTTTCAAGGAAAAAGTGGACACTAGGGTGCCAGACCCCCAAGAAGGCACTGCTGCGG
TTATGAGCATGGTCTCTTCCTGGTTGTGGAAAGAGCTAGGCGCAGCCGCACGGCCACGAGTCTGTACCAA
AGAAGAGTTCATCAACAAGGTTCGTAGCAATGCAGCATTAGGGGCAATATTTGAAGAGGAAAAAGAGTGG
AAGACTGCAGTGGAAGCTGTGAACGATCCAAGGTTCTGGGCTCTAGTGGACAAGGAAAGAGAGCACCACC
TGAGAGGAGAGTGCCAGAGTTGTGTGTACAACATGATGGGAAAAAGAGAAAAGAAACAAGGGGAATTTGG
AAAGGCCAAGGGCAGCCGCGCCATCTGGTATATGTGGCTAGGGGCTAGATTTCTAGAGTTCGAAGCCCTT
GGATTCTTGAACGAGGATCACTGGATGGGGAGAGAGAACTCAGGAGGTGGTGTTGAAGGGCTGGGATTAC
AAAGACTCGGATATGTCCTAGAAGAGATGAGTCGCATACCAGGAGGAAGGATGTATGCAGATGACACTGC
TGGCTGGGACACCCGCATCAGCAGGTTCGATCTGGAGAATGAAGCTCTAATCACCAACCAAATGGAGAAA
GGGCATAGGGCCTTGGCATTGGCCATAATCAAGTACACATACCAAAACAAAGTGGTAAAGGTCCTTAGAC
CAGCTGAAAAAGGGAAAACAGTTATGGACATTATTTCGAGACAAGACCAAAGGGGGAGCGGACAAGTTGT
CACTTACGCTCTTAACACATTTACCAACCTAGTGGTGCAACTCATTCGGAATATGGAGGCTGAGGAAGTT
CTAGAGATGCAAGACTTGTGGCTGCTGCGGAGGTCAGAGAAAGTGACCAACTGGTTGCAGAGCAACGGAT
GGGATAGGCTCAAACGAATGGCAGTCAGTGGAGATGATTGCGTTGTGAAGCCAATTGATGATAGGTTTGC
ACATGCCCTCAGGTTCTTGAATGATATGGGAAAAGTTAGGAAGGACACACAAGAGTGGAAACCCTCAACT
GGATGGGACAACTGGGAAGAAGTTCCGTTTTGCTCCCACCACTTCAACAAGCTCCATCTCAAGGACGGGA
GGTCCATTGTGGTTCCCTGCCGCCACCAAGATGAACTGATTGGCCGGGCCCGCGTCTCTCCAGGGGCGGG
ATGGAGCATCCGGGAGACTGCTTGCCTAGCAAAATCATATGCGCAAATGTGGCAGCTCCTTTATTTCCAC
AGAAGGGACCTCCGACTGATGGCCAATGCCATTTGTTCATCTGTGCCAGTTGACTGGGTTCCAACTGGGA
GAACTACCTGGTCAATCCATGGAAAGGGAGAATGGATGACCACTGAAGACATGCTTGTGGTGTGGAACAG
AGTGTGGATTGAGGAGAACGACCACATGGAAGACAAGACCCCAGTTACGAAATGGACAGACATTCCCTAT
TTGGGAAAAAGGGAAGACTTGTGGTGTGGATCTCTCATAGGGCACAGACCGCGCACCACCTGGGCTGAGA
ACATTAAAAACACAGTCAACATGGTGCGCAGGATCATAGGTGATGAAGAAAAGTACATGGACTACCTATC
CACCCAAGTTCGCTACTTGGGTGAAGAAGGGTCTACACCTGGAGTGCTGAAGGGCGAATTCGACCCAGCT
TTCTTGTACAAAGTGGTTGATATCCAGCACAGTGGCGGCCGCTCGAGTCTAGAGGGGCCGCGGTTCGAAG
TGAGCAAGGGCGAGGAGCTGTTCACCGGGGTGGTGCCCATCCTGGTCGAGCTGGACGGCGACGTAAACGG
CCACAAGTTCAGCGTGTCCGGCGAGGGCGAGGGCGATGCCACCTACGGCAAGCTGACCCTGAAGTTCATC
TGCACCACCGGCAAGCTGCCCGTGCCCTGGCCCACCCTCGTGACCACCTTCGGCTACGGCCTGCAGTGCT
TCGCCCGCTACCCCGACCACATGAAGCAGCACGACTTCTTCAAGTCCGCCATGCCCGAAGGCTACGTCCA
GGAGCGCACCATCTTCTTCAAGGACGACGGCAACTACAAGACCCGCGCCGAGGTGAAGTTCGAGGGCGAC
ACCCTGGTGAACCGCATCGAGCTGAAGGGCATCGACTTCAAGGAGGACGGCAACATCCTGGGGCACAAGC
TGGAGTACAACTACAACAGCCACAACGTCTATATCATGGCCGACAAGCAGAAGAACGGCATCAAGGTGAA
CTTCAAGATCCGCCACAACATCGAGGACGGCAGCGTGCAGCTCGCCGACCACTACCAGCAGAACACCCCC
ATCGGCGACGGCCCCGTGCTGCTGCCCGACAACCACTACCTGAGCTACCAGTCCGCCCTGAGCAAAGACC
CCAACGAGAAGCGCGATCACATGGTCCTGCTGGAGTTCGTGACCGCCGCCGGGATCACTCTCGGCATGGA
CGAGCTGAAGGGCGAATTCGACCCAGCTTTCTTGTACAAAGTGGTTGATCTAGAGGGCCCGCGGTTCGAA
GGTAAGCCTATCCCTAACCCTCTCCTCGGTCTCGATTCTACGCGTACCGGTTAGTAATGAGTTTAAACGG
GGGAGGCTAACTGAAACACGGAAGGAGACAATACCGGAAGGAACCCGCGCTATGACGGCAATAAAAAGAC
AGAATAAAACGCACGGGTGTTGGGTCGTTTGTTCATAAACGCGGGGTTCGGTCCCAGGGCTGGCACTCTG
TCGATACCCCACCGAGACCCCATTGGGGCCAATACGCCCGCGTTTCTTCCTTTTCCCCACCCCACCCCCC
AAGTTCGGGTGAAGGCCCAGGGCTCGCAGCCAACGTCGGGGCGGCAGGCCCTGCCATAGCAGATCTGCGC
AGCTGGGGCTCTAGGGGGTATCCCC
[124 nt withheld, positions 4296-4419]
C
[91 nt withheld, positions 4421-4511]
A
[49 nt withheld, positions 4513-4561]
CCTTTGACGTTGGAGTCCACGTTCTTT
[37 nt withheld, positions 4589-4625]
ACCCTATCTCGGTCTATTCTTTTGATTTATAAGGGATTTTGCCGATTTCGGCCTATTGGTTAAAAAATGA
GCTGATTTAACAAAAATTTAACGCGAATTAATTCTGTGGAATGTGTGTCAGTTAGGGTGTGGAAAGTCCC
CAGGCTCCCCAGCAGGCAGAAGTATGCAAAGCATGCATCTCAATTAGTCAGCAACCAGGTGTGGAAAGTC
CCCAGGCTCCCCAGCAGGCAGAAGTATGCAAAGCATGCATCTCAATTAGTCAGCAACCATAGTCCCGCCC
CTAACTCCGCCCATCCCGCCCCTAACTCCGCCCAGTTCCGCCCATTCTCCGCCCCATGGCTGACTAATTT
TTTTTATTTATGCAGAGGCCGAGGCCGCCTCTGCCTCTGAGCTATTCCAGAAGTAGTGAGGAGGCTTTTT
TGGAGGCCTAGGCTTTTGCAAAAAGCTCCCGGGAGCTTGTATATCCATTTTCGGATCTGATCAAGAGACA
GGATGAGGATCGTTTCGCATGATTGAACAAGATGGATTGCACGCAGGTTCTCCGGCCGCTTGGGTGGAGA
GGCTATTCGGCTATGACTGGGCACAACAGACAATCGGCTGCTCTGATGCCGCCGTGTTCCGGCTGTCAGC
GCAGGGGCGCCCGGTTCTTTTTGTCAAGACCGACCTGTCCGGTGCCCTGAATGAACTGCAGGACGAGGCA
GCGCGGCTATCGTGGCTGGCCACGACGGGCGTTCCTTGCGCAGCTGTGCTCGACGTTGTCACTGAAGCGG
GAAGGGACTGGCTGCTATTGGGCGAAGTGCCGGGGCAGGATCTCCTGTCATCTCACCTTGCTCCTGCCGA
GAAAGTATCCATCATGGCTGATGCAATGCGGCGGCTGCATACGCTTGATCCGGCTACCTGCCCATTCGAC
CACCAAGCGAAACATCGCATCGAGCGAGCACGTACTCGGATGGAAGCCGGTCTTGTCGATCAGGATGATC
TGGACGAAGAGCATCAGGGGCTCGCGCCAGCCGAACTGTTCGCCAGGCTCAAGGCGCGCATGCCCGACGG
CGAGGATCTCGTCGTGACCCATGGCGATGCCTGCTTGCCGAATATCATGGTGGAAAATGGCCGCTTTTCT
GGATTCATCGACTGTGGCCGGCTGGGTGTGGCGGACCGCTATCAGGACATAGCGTTGGCTACCCGTGATA
TTGCTGAAGAGCTTGGCGGCGAATGGGCTGACCGCTTCCTCGTGCTTTACGGTATCGCCGCTCCCGATTC
GCAGCGCATCGCCTTCTATCGCCTTCTTGACGAGTTCTTCTGAGCGGGACTCTGGGGTTCGCGAAATGAC
CGACCAAGCGACGCCCAACCTGCCATCACGAGATTTCGATTCCACCGCCGCCTTCTATGAAAGGTTGGGC
TTCGGAATCGTTTTCCGGGACGCCGGCTGGATGATCCTCCAGCGCGGGGATCTCATGCTGGAGTTCTTCG
CCCACCCCAACTTGTTTATTGCAGCTTATAATGGTTACAAATAAAGCAATAGCATCACAAATTTCACAAA
TAAAGCATTTTTTTCACTGCATTCTAGTTGTGGTTTGTCCAAACTCATCAATGTATCTTATCATGTCTGT
ATACCGTCGACCTCTAGCTAGAGCTTGGCGTAATCATGGTCATAGCTGTTTCCTGTGTGAAATTGTTATC
CGCTCACAATTCCACACAACATACGAGCCGGAAGCATAAAGTGTAAAGCCTGGGGTGCCTAATGAGTGAG
CTAACTCACATTAATTGCGTTGCGCTCACTGCCCGCTTTCCAGTCGGGAAACCTGTCGTGCCAGCTGCAT
TAATGAATCGGCCAACGCGCGGGGAGAGGCGGTTTGCGTATTGGGCGCTCTTCCGCTTCCTCGCTCACTG
ACTCGCTGCGCTCGGTCGTTCGGCTGCGGCGAGCGGTATCAGCTCACTCAAAGGCGGTAATACGGTTATC
CACAGAATCAGGGGATAACGCAGGAAAGAACATGTGAGCAAAAGGCCAGCAAAAGGCCAGGAACCGTAAA
AAGGCCGCGTTGCTGGCGTTTTTCCATAGGCTCCGCCCCCCTGACGAGCATCACAAAAATCGACGCTCAA
GTCAGAGGTGGCGAAACCCGACAGGACTATAAAGATACCAGGCGTTTCCCCCTGGAAGCTCCCTCGTGCG
CTCTCCTGTTCCGACCCTGCCGCTTACCGGATACCTGTCCGCCTTTCTCCCTTCGGGAAGCGTGGCGCTT
TCTCATAGCTCACGCTGTAGGTATCTCAGTTCGGTGTAGGTCGTTCGCTCCAAGCTGGGCTGTGTGCACG
AACCCCCCGTTCAGCCCGACCGCTGCGCCTTATCCGGTAACTATCGTCTTGAGTCCAACCCGGTAAGACA
CGACTTATCGCCACTGGCAGCAGCCACTGGTAACAGGATTAGCAGAGCGAGGTATGTAGGCGGTGCTACA
GAGTTCTTGAAGTGGTGGCCTAACTACGGCTACACTAGAAGAACAGTATTTGGTATCTGCGCTCTGCTGA
AGCCAGTTACCTTCGGAAAAAGAGTTGGTAGCTCTTGATCCGGCAAACAAACCACCGCTGGTAGCGGTGG
TTTTTTTGTTTGCAAGCAGCAGATTACGCGCAGAAAAAAAGGATCTCAAGAAGATCCTTTGATCTTTTCT
ACGGGGTCTGACGCTCAGTGGAACGAAAACTCACGTTAAGGGATTTTGGTCATGAGATTATCAAAAAGGA
TCTTCACCTAGATCCTTTTAAATTAAAAATGAAGTTTTAAATCAATCTAAAGTATATATGAGTAAACTTG
GTCTGACAGTTACCAATGCTTAATCAGTGAGGCACCTATCTCAGCGATCTGTCTATTTCGTTCATCCATA
GTTGCCTGACTCCCCGTCGTGTAGATAACTACGATACGGGAGGGCTTACCATCTGGCCCCAGTGCTGCAA
TGATACCGCGAGACCCACGCTCACCGGCTCCAGATTTATCAGCAATAAACCAGCCAGCCGGAAGGGCCGA
GCGCAGAAGTGGTCCTGCAACTTTATCCGCCTCCATCCAGTCTATTAATTGTTGCCGGGAAGCTAGAGTA
AGTAGTTCGCCAGTTAATAGTTTGCGCAACGTTGTTGCCATTGCTACAGGCATCGTGGTGTCACGCTCGT
CGTTTGGTATGGCTTCATTCAGCTCCGGTTCCCAACGATCAAGGCGAGTTACATGATCCCCCATGTTGTG
CAAAAAAGCGGTTAGCTCCTTCGGTCCTCCGATCGTTGTCAGAAGTAAGTTGGCCGCAGTGTTATCACTC
ATGGTTATGGCAGCACTGCATAATTCTCTTACTGTCATGCCATCCGTAAGATGCTTTTCTGTGACTGGTG
AGTACTCAACCAAGTCATTCTGAGAATAGTGTATGCGGCGACCGAGTTGCTCTTGCCCGGCGTCAATACG
GGATAATACCGCGCCACATAGCAGAACTTTAAAAGTGCTCATCATTGGAAAACGTTCTTCGGGGCGAAAA
CTCTCAAGGATCTTACCGCTGTTGAGATCCAGTTCGATGTAACCCACTCGTGCACCCAACTGATCTTCAG
CATCTTTTACTTTCACCAGCGTTTCTGGGTGAGCAAAAACAGGAAGGCAAAATGCCGCAAAAAAGGGAAT
AAGGGCGACACGGAAATGTTGAATACTCATACTCTTCCTTTTTCAATATTATTGAAGCATTTATCAGGGT
TATTGTCTCATGAGCGGATACATATTTGAATGTATTTAGAAAAATAAACAAATAGGGGTTCCGCGCACAT
TTCCCCGAAAAGTGCCACCTGACGTCGACGGATCGGGAGATCTCCCGATCCCCTATGGTGCACTCTCAGT
ACAATCTGCTCTGATGCCGCATAGTTAAGCCAGTATCTGCTCCCTGCTTGTGTGTTGGAGGTCGCTGAGT
AGTGCGCGAGCAAAATTTAAGCTACAACAAGGCAAGGCTTGACCGACAATTGCATGAAGAATCTGCTTAG
GGTTAGGCGTTTTGCGCTGCTTCGCGATGTACGGGCCAGATATACGCGTTGACATTGATTATTGACTAGT
TATTAATAGTAATCAATTACGGGGTCATTAGTTCATAGCCCATATATGGAGTTCCGCGTTACATAACTTA
CGGTAAATGGCCCGCCTGGCTGACCGCCCAACGACCCCCGCCCATTGACGTCAATAATGACGTATGTTCC
CATAGTAACGCCAATAGGGACTTTCCATTGACGTCAATGGGTGGAGTATTTACGGTAAACTGCCCACTTG
GCAGTACATCAAGTGTATCATATGCCAAGTACGCCCCCTATTGACGTCAATGACGGTAAATGGCCCGCCT
GGCATTATGCCCAGTACATGACCTTATGGGACTTTCCTACTTGGCAGTACATCTACGTATTAGTCATCGC
TATTACCATG
Features (pLannotate 1.2.2; 25 found; start..end, strand, type, name):
      1..204     +  promoter       CMV promoter: human cytomegalovirus (CMV) immediate early promoter
    200..233     +  LTR            5' LTR (truncated) (fragment): truncated 5' long terminal repeat (LTR) from HIV-1
    249..267     +  promoter       T7 promoter: promoter for bacteriophage T7 RNA polymerase
    297..321     +  protein_bind   attB1: mutant version of attB; recombination site for the Gateway® BP reaction BP Clonase™
    351..3059    +  CDS            POLG_ZIKVF (fragment): Experimental evidence at protein level: Swiss-Prot protein existence level 1. [RNA-directed RNA polymerase NS5]: Replicates the viral (+) and (-) RNA genome, and performs the capping of genomes in the cytoplasm (PubMed:30951555). Methylates viral RNA cap at guanine N-7 and ribose 2'-O positions. Once sufficient NS5 is expressed, binds to the cap-proximal structure and inhibits further translation of the viral genome (By similarity). Besides its role in RNA genome replication, also prevents the establishment of a cellular antiviral state by blocking the interferon-alpha/beta (IFN-alpha/beta) si
   3073..3097    -  protein_bind   attB2: mutant version of attB; recombination site for the Gateway® BP reaction BP Clonase™
   3150..3857    +  CDS            EYFP: EYFP is a basic (constitutively fluorescent) green/yellow fluorescent protein published in 1996, derived from Aequorea victoria. It is reported to be a very rapidly-maturing weak dimer with high acid sensitivity.
   3871..3895    -  protein_bind   attB2: mutant version of attB; recombination site for the Gateway® BP reaction BP Clonase™
   3921..3962    +  CDS            V5 tag: epitope tag from simian virus 5
   4046..4094    +  polyA_signal   HSV TK poly(A) signal: herpes simplex virus thymidine kinase polyadenylation signal (Cole and Stacy, 1985)
   4185..4201    -  polyA_signal   bGH poly(A) signal (fragment): bovine growth hormone polyadenylation signal
   4296..4724    +  rep_origin     f1 ori (sequence partly withheld): f1 bacteriophage origin of replication; arrow indicates direction of (+) strand synthesis
   4738..5067    +  promoter       SV40 promoter: SV40 enhancer and early promoter
   5134..5925    +  CDS            neo: KKA2_KLEPN - Also known as kan, nptII. Experimental evidence at protein level: Swiss-Prot protein existence level 1. Resistance to kanamycin, neomycin, paromomycin, ribostamycin, butirosin and gentamicin B. From Klebsiella pneumoniae.
   5951..6109    +  CDS            ble (fragment): BLE_KLEPN - Experimental evidence at protein level: Swiss-Prot protein existence level 1. Binding protein with a strong affinity to the bleomycin family of antibiotics. Binds to CL990; an antimitotic-antibiotic compound. From Klebsiella pneumoniae.
   6104..6225    +  polyA_signal   SV40 poly(A) signal: SV40 polyadenylation signal
   6298..6314    -  protein_bind   lac operator: The lac repressor binds to the lac operator to inhibit transcription in E. coli. This inhibition can be relieved by adding lactose or isopropyl-β-D-thiogalactopyranoside (IPTG). lac repressor encoded by lacI
   6322..6352    -  promoter       lac promoter: promoter for the E. coli lac operon
   6367..6388    -  protein_bind   CAP binding site: CAP binding activates transcription in the presence of cAMP. E. coli catabolite activator protein
   6401..6493    -  CDS            lacI (fragment): lac repressor; lacI; The lac repressor binds to the lac operator to inhibit transcription in E. coli. This inhibition can be relieved by adding lactose or isopropyl-β-D-thiogalactopyranoside (IPTG).
   6676..7264    -  rep_origin     ori: high-copy-number ColE1/pMB1/pBR322/pUC origin of replication
   7435..8295    -  CDS            AmpR: β-lactamase; bla; confers resistance to ampicillin, carbenicillin, and related antibiotics
   8296..8400    -  promoter       AmpR promoter: bla
   8459..8511    -  misc_feature   bom (fragment): basis of mobility region from pBR322
   8666..9045    +  enhancer       CMV enhancer: human cytomegalovirus immediate early enhancer
