[The description below was written by a language model from this plasmid's Addgene catalogue record and pLannotate feature annotations shown in this document.]
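Description:
pcDNA3.2/NS5-YFP-NLS-mut is a mammalian expression plasmid built on the Invitrogen pcDNA3.2 Gateway backbone for ectopic expression of a mutant Zika virus NS5 protein. It is maintained in E. coli as a high-copy plasmid through a ColE1/pUC-type origin with ampicillin selection from the AmpR (β-lactamase) gene. It also carries an f1 origin and an SV40 promoter-driven neomycin phosphotransferase cassette with an SV40 polyadenylation signal, which would allow G418 selection of transfected mammalian cells. The two 9,045 nt sequence records (depositor and sequencing result) show the same set of features and differ only in where the circular numbering starts.

The payload is transcribed from the CMV enhancer/immediate-early promoter, with a T7 promoter just downstream that could serve for in vitro transcription. The NS5 coding region, annotated as a fragment of the ZIKV polyprotein, is flanked by attB1 and attB2 sites left by Gateway cloning. It is followed in the same orientation by EYFP, a second attB2 site, a V5 epitope tag and the HSV TK polyadenylation signal, in keeping with the recorded C-terminal eYFP-V5 fusion. NS5 is the viral RNA-dependent RNA polymerase and cap methyltransferase, and it also antagonises type I interferon responses. This version carries the substitutions R372A, Q373A, K387A, H388A and K389A. The "NLS-mut" designation implies they are meant to disrupt a nuclear localisation signal, although the record does not describe the resulting phenotype.

The fluorescent fusion allows NS5 localisation to be followed by microscopy, and the V5 tag supports antibody detection. The associated study examined how NS5 blocks interferon induction and signalling, so a likely use is comparison with wild-type NS5, though the record does not state this.
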