Addgene plasmid #120832: pcDNA3.2/NS5-YFP-NLS-mut
Purpose: Ectopic expression of ZIKV protein
Depositing lab: Jan Rehwinkel. Depositing organization: University of Oxford. Publication: Infection with a Brazilian isolate of Zika virus generates RIG-I stimulatory RNA and the viral NS5 protein blocks type I IFN induction and signaling. Hertzog J, Dias Junior AG, Rigby RE, Donald CL, Mayer A, Sezgin E, Song C, Jin B, Hublitz P, Eggeling C, Kohl A, Rehwinkel J. Eur J Immunol. 2018 Mar 23. doi: 10.1002/eji.201847483. PubMed 29572905.
Backbone
  Vector backbone: pcDNA3.2
  Backbone manufacturer: Invitrogen
  Backbone size w/o insert (bp): 5535
  Vector type: Mammalian Expression
Growth in bacteria
  Bacterial resistance: Ampicillin, 100 μg/mL
  Growth temperature: 37°C
  Growth strain: DH5alpha
  Copy number: High Copy
Gene/Insert
  Gene/Insert name: ZIKV NS5-eYFP "NLS-mut"
  Mutation: R372A/Q373A/K387A/H388A/K389A
  Promoter: CMV
  Tag / fusion protein: eYFP-V5 (C terminal on insert)
  Cloning method: Gateway Cloning
Terms and licenses: Academic/Nonprofit Terms; Industry Terms: Not Available to Industry
How to cite: pcDNA3.2/NS5-YFP-NLS-mut was a gift from Jan Rehwinkel (Addgene plasmid # 120832 ; http://n2t.net/addgene:120832 ; RRID:Addgene_120832)
